Addgene plasmid #148819: pAc5.1B-lambdaN-DmBam-L17EM24EL28EV32E_AG
Purpose: Insect Expression of DmBam-L17EM24EL28EV32E
Depositing lab: Elisa Izaurralde. Depositing organization: Max Planck Institute for Developmental Biology. Publication: Drosophila Bag-of-marbles directly interacts with the CAF40 subunit of the CCR4-NOT complex to elicit repression of mRNA targets. Sgromo A, Raisch T, Backhaus C, Keskeny C, Alva V, Weichenrieder O, Izaurralde E. RNA. 2018 Mar;24(3):381-395. doi: 10.1261/rna.064584.117. Epub 2017 Dec 18. PubMed 29255063.
Backbone
  Vector backbone: Unknown
  Vector type: Insect Expression
Growth in bacteria
  Bacterial resistance: Ampicillin, 100 μg/mL
  Growth temperature: 37°C
  Growth strain: DH5alpha
  Copy number: Low Copy
Gene/Insert
  Gene/Insert name: DmBam-L17EM24EL28EV32E
  Species: D. melanogaster (fly)
  Mutation: one non silent mutation A239 to S, described as natural variant at UniProt.: P22745 (NCBI NM:057452.3).
  Entrez Gene: bam (a.k.a. Dmel_CG10422, BAM, Bam, Bam-C, BamC, BamF, CG10422, Dmel\CG10422, alpha, fs(3)neo61, ham)
  Cloning method: Unknown
Terms and licenses: Academic/Nonprofit Terms; Industry Terms: Not Available to Industry
Depositor comments: Plasmids from this collection were made available to the research community and donated after the lab closed. Please note that the sequence provided by the depositing laboratory may be theoretical/predicted or based on Sanger sequencing results. There may be discrepancies between sequencing results obtained by Addgene and the depositor sequence. If an Addgene verified sequence is not available, please contact before placing your order to request that our lab fully sequence the plasmid.
How to cite: pAc5.1B-lambdaN-DmBam-L17EM24EL28EV32E_AG was a gift from Elisa Izaurralde (Addgene plasmid # 148819 ; http://n2t.net/addgene:148819 ; RRID:Addgene_148819)
