[The description below was written by a language model from this plasmid's Addgene catalogue record and pLannotate feature annotations shown in this document.]
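Description:
pAc5.1B-lambdaN-DmBam-L17EM24EL28EV32E_AG is a 6.8 kb insect expression plasmid for producing a mutant form of the Drosophila melanogaster Bag-of-marbles (Bam) protein in fly cells. The catalogue lists the backbone as unknown, although the name and the annotated parts point to a pAc5.1B-type vector. In bacteria it is maintained through a ColE1/pUC-family origin and selected with ampicillin via the β-lactamase gene and its own promoter. The record describes it as low copy even though the origin is annotated as a high-copy type. Short fragments annotated as tetracycline resistance and SV40 large T antigen appear to be non-functional backbone remnants.

Expression is driven by the strong, constitutive Drosophila actin 5C promoter. The annotated coding features begin with a short fragment of the bacteriophage lambda N protein, followed by an HA epitope (annotated as a fragment of a 3xHA tag) and then the bam coding sequence. A V5 tag lies downstream of bam, but the record does not say whether it is translated in frame or preceded by a stop codon. An SV40 polyadenylation signal follows. The lambda N peptide binds BoxB RNA hairpins, so fusions of this kind are typically used in tethering assays that recruit a protein to a BoxB-bearing reporter mRNA to measure its effect on expression.

The insert carries four glutamate substitutions (L17E, M24E, L28E, V32E) near the N terminus, plus an A239S change noted as a natural variant. The associated publication concerns direct binding of Bam to the CAF40 subunit of the CCR4-NOT complex to repress mRNA targets. The substitutions were presumably designed to probe that interaction, though the record does not state their effect.
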