Features (pLannotate 1.2.2; 11 found; start..end, strand, type, name):
     56..2568    +  promoter       Ac5 promoter: Drosophila melanogaster actin 5C promoter
   2588..2653    +  CDS            N (fragment): REGN_LAMBD - Experimental evidence at protein level: Swiss-Prot protein existence level 1. Plays a role as a transcriptional antitermination factor that allows the virus to initiate its lytic phase. Activates expression of the delayed viral early genes by modifying host RNA polymerase (RNAP) into a form that is resistant to termination signals. This antitermination function requires the host NusA protein which serves to stabilize the interaction between antitermination protein N and host RNA polymerase. From Escherichia phage lambda (Bacteriophage lambda).
   2678..2704    +  CDS            3xHA (fragment): three tandem HA epitope tags
   2756..4081    +  CDS            bam: BAM_DROME - Experimental evidence at protein level: Swiss-Prot protein existence level 1. Required to initiate both male and female gametogenesis. May regulate cystoblast cell divisions. From Drosophila melanogaster (Fruit fly).
   4101..4142    +  CDS            V5 tag: epitope tag from simian virus 5
   4242..4376    -  polyA_signal   SV40 poly(A) signal: SV40 polyadenylation signal
   4399..4483    -  CDS            large T antigen (fragment): large T antigen from SV40 (simian virus 40)
   4484..4954    +  CDS            TcR (fragment): tetracycline efflux protein; tet; confers resistance to tetracycline
   4998..5586    -  rep_origin     ori: high-copy-number ColE1/pMB1/pBR322/pUC origin of replication
   5757..6617    -  CDS            AmpR: β-lactamase; bla; confers resistance to ampicillin, carbenicillin, and related antibiotics
   6618..6722    -  promoter       AmpR promoter: bla
>Addgene plasmid #148819 | pAc5.1B-lambdaN-DmBam-L17EM24EL28EV32E_AG | depositor full sequence | sequence record 291267 | Full Sequence
CTTCAAGGAATTAATTCTATATTCTAAAAACACAAATGATACTTCTAAAAAAAATCATGAATGGCATCAA
CTCTGAATCAAATCTTTGCAGATGCACCTACTTCTCATTTCCACTGTCACATCATTTTTCCAGATCTCGC
TGCCTGTTATGTGGCCCACAAACCAAGACACGTTTTATGGCCATTAAAGCTGGCTGATCGTCGCCAAACA
CCAAATACATATCAATATGTACATTCGAGAAAGAAGCGATCAAAGAAGCGTCTTCGGGCGAGTAGGAGAA
TGCGGAGGAGAAGGAGAACGAGCTGATCTAGTATCTCTCCACAATCCAATGCCAACTGACCAACTGGCCA
TATTCGGAGCAATTTGAAGCCAATTTCCATCGCCTGGCGATCGCTCCATTCTTGGCTATATGTTTTTCAC
CGTTCCCGGGGCCATTTTCAAAGACTCGTCGGTAAGATAAGATTGTGTCACTCGCTGTCTCTCTTCATTT
GTCGAAGAATGCTGAGGAATTTCGCGATGACGTCGGCGAGTATTTTGAAGAATGAGAATAATTTGTATTT
ATACGAAAATCAGTTAGTGGAATTTTCTACAAAAACATGTTATCTATAGATAATTTTGTTGCAAAATATG
TTGACTATGACAAAGATTGTATGTATATACCTTTAATGTATTCTCATTTTCTTATGTATTTATAATGGCA
ATGATGATACTGATGATATTTTAAGATGATGCCAGACCACAGGCTGATTTCTGCGTCTTTTGCCGAACGC
AGTGCATGTGCGGTTGTTGTTTTTTGGAATAGTTTCAATTTTCGGACTGTCCGCTTTGATTTCAGTTTCT
TGGCTTATTCAAAAAGCAAAGTAAAGCCAAAAAAGCGAGATGGCAATACCAAATGCGGCAAAACGGTAGT
GGAAGGAAAGGGGTGCGGGGCAGCGGAAGGAAGGGTGGGGCGGGGCGTGGCGGGGTCTGTGGCTGGGCGC
GACGTCACCGACGTTGGAGCCACTCCTTTGACCATGTGTGCGTGTGTGTATTATTCGTGTCTCGCCACTC
GCCGGTTGTTTTTTTCTTTTTATCTCGCTCTCTCTAGCGCCATCTCGTACGCATGCTCAACGCACCGCAT
GTTGCCGTGTCCTTTATGCGTCATTTTGGCTCGAAATAGGCAATTATTTAAACAAAGATTAGTCAACGAA
AACGCTAAAATAAATAAGTCTACAATATGGTTACTTATTGCCATGTGTGTGCAGCCAACGATAGCAACAA
AAGCAACAACACAGTGGCTTTCCCTCTTTCACTTTTTGTTTGCAAGCGCGTGCGAGCAAGACGGCACGAC
CGGCAAACGCAATTACGCTGACAAAGAGCAGACGAAGTTTTGGCCGAAAAACATCAAGGCGCCTGATACG
AATGCATTTGCAATAACAATTGCGATATTTAATATTGTTTATGAAGCTGTTTGACTTCAAAACACACAAA
AAAAAAAATAAAACAAATTATTTGAAAGAGAATTAGGAATCGGACAGCTTATCGTTACGGGCTAACAGCA
CACCGAGACGAAATAGCTTACCTGACGTCACAGCCTCTGGAAGAACTGCCGCCAAGCAGAGAGAGAGAGA
AAAAGAGGGAGAGCAGCTTAGACCGCATGTGCTTGTGTGTGAGGCGTCTCTCTCTTCGTCTCCTGTTTGC
GCAAACGCATAGACTGCACTGAGAAAATCGATTACCTATTTTTTATGAATGAATATTTGCACTATTACTA
TTCAAAACTATTAAGATAGCAATCACATTCAATAGCCAAATACTATACCACCTGAGCGATGCAACGAAAT
GATCAATTTGAGCAAAAATGCTGCATATTTAGGACGGCATCATTATAGAAATGCTTCTTGCTGTGTACTT
TTCTCTCGTCTGGCAGCTGTTTCGCCGTTATTGTTAAAACCGGCTTAAGTTAGGTGTGTTTTCTACGACT
AGTGATGCCCCTACTAGAAGATGTGTGTTGCACAAATGTCCCTGAATAACCAATTTGAAGTGCAGATAGC
AGTAAACGTAAGCTAATATGAATATTATTTAACTGTAATGTTTTAATATCGCTGGACATTACTAATAAAC
CCACTATAAACACATGTACATATGTATGTTTTGGCATACAATGAGTAGTTGGGGAAAAAATGTGTAAAAG
CACCGTGACCATCACAGCATAAAGATAACCAGCTGAAGTATCGAATATGAGTAACCCCCAAATTGAATCA
CATGCCGCAACTGATAGGACCCATGGAAGTACACTCTTCATGGCGATATACAAGACACACACAAGCACGA
ACACCCAGTTGCGGAGGAAATTCTCCGTAAATGAAAACCCAATCGGCGAACAATTCATACCCATATATGG
TAAAAGTTTTGAACGCGACTTGAGAGCGGAGAGCATTGCGGCTGATAAGGTTTTAGCGCTAAGCGGGCTT
TATAAAACGGGCTGCGGGACCAGTTTTCATATCACTACCGTTTGAGTTCTTGTGCTGTGTGGATACTCCT
CCCGACACAAAGCCGCTCCATCAGCCAGCAGTCGTCTAATCCAGAGACCCCGGATCGGGGTACCAACATG
GACGCACAAACACGACGACGTGAGCGTCGCGCTGAGAAACAAGCTCAATGGAAAGCTGCAAACGGTGGAT
CTCCTCCACATATGGCTTACCCATACGATGTTCCAGATTACGCTCCTCCAAGCTTGAATTCTGCAGATAT
CCAGCACAGTGGCGGCCGCTCGAGTATGCTTAATGCACGTGACGTGTGTCCTGAGGGCAACGACGACCAG
CAGGAAGACCACAATTTTAAGCAGGAAGAGGAGCATGAAGCCTTAATGGAAGAAGGCAATGAAAACGAAG
ATCCGAGGAAAGCCACTTGTGAGTACGAGGATACGAACGAAGATGGTGCAACCTGCACATCGGGCGTTTT
ATCCGAAATCCAGGAGAACTTCGGTAGACTCCGGTTGTGTGACGTTACTGCACCACTCCTCGAATTCCAC
GGTTTGGATTGCTTGCAACAGATTCAAAAGCGCTCGCGCCATTTTGCATTCGACGGTTCTCCGGCCAAGA
AGTCGCGATCCGGAGGCGTGTTGGTCACCGGGCCAAAGCAGAAGCAACTGCAGAAGGAAAATGTGTGGAA
CCGGAAGAGTAAAGGCTCTGCGTCCGCGGATAATATTGAGAAACTGCCCATAACTATTGAGAAACTGCAT
ATGATTGGTCTGCACGGCGATTGCTTAGAGCACAACGCCGTGCTGCGTTTGATGAATCTGTTCAGATCCC
TGCATGATCACCTGACCGCCGATTTGGGCTTCTCGCGCCAAAACTCAATGCCCTCGGACTATCTGTTCGA
TATGCCGGTGAAGAGCACGATGCCTAAGAGCTTGAATGTGCGCTACCAACTGCAGGTGCTGTGCACCAAA
GTAGAGCGCTTCCTTGTCCAGCAGCGCCGCACCTTGGAGTCGAATCGCCACTTCGATTTCGAGAAATACG
ACGAGTGTGACAAGTTGCTTAAGGGTTTCGCATCCTATTTGGACAACTTCAAACTGCTTTTAAAGCCCAA
AATGCGCAATCGAAACGGAAACTCGGGGAGCAATGCGGACAAGTTCCATACTCAGCGCATGGAGAGATTG
CTAATTGGTCTGCGCGATTGGATCAAGGCTGCGCATCTCAGTGTGCACGTATTTAACTGGGAAATGGATC
TGGAGCACCGCTACTCCGGGGCCATGACCGAAAGCCACAAGTCGTTGAACGAGCGGGCCATCCTTTTGTC
CGGTGCCGAGCTAAGGGCGGCCGAAGCGCGTGGAATCAGTGCGGAGGATCTGTTCATCGCCCAGAGATAC
AAACTGGGAGGTCCGATCTATTGCGTTCTGGAGCAGCATGAGTTCCTCTCCGCTCTGATCGCCAATCCAG
AGACCTATTTCCCGCCCAGTGTTGTCGCCATTTGCGGGCCACAGAAGCTTGGCGCAGTGAGCATGGAGCA
GCCGTCAGCGTCGGAGGAGGAGTTTGAGGAGACCGAGGAAGTGCCATCATCGCCACCTCGTCACACCGGA
CGTGTACCTCGCTTCAGAAGCTAAGGGCCCGCGGTTCGAAGGTAAGCCTATCCCTAACCCTCTCCTCGGT
CTCGATTCTACGCGTACCGGTCATCATCACCATCACCATTGAGTTTAAACCCGCTGATCAGCCTCGACTG
TGCCTTCTAAGGCCTGAGCTCGCTGATCAGCCTCGATCGAGGATCCAGACATGATAAGATACATTGATGA
GTTTGGACAAACCACAACTAGAATGCAGTGAAAAAAATGCTTTATTTGTGAAATTTGTGATGCTATTGCT
TTATTTGTAACCATTATAAGCTGCAATAAACAAGTTAACAACAACAATTGCATTCATTTTATGTTTCAGG
TTCAGGGGGAGGTGTGGGAGGTTTTTTAAAGCAAGTAAAACCTCTACAAATGTGGTATGGCTGATTATGA
TCAGTCGACCGATGCCCTTGAGAGCCTTCAACCCAGTCAGCTCCTTCCGGTGGGCGCGGGGCATGACTAT
CGTCGCCGCACTTATGACTGTCTTCTTTATCATGCAACTCGTAGGACAGGTGCCGGCAGCGCTCTGGGTC
ATTTTCGGCGAGGACCGCTTTCGCTGGAGCGCGACGATGATCGGCCTGTCGCTTGCGGTATTCGGAATCT
TGCACGCCCTCGCTCAAGCCTTCGTCACTGGTCCCGCCACCAAACGTTTCGGCGAGAAGCAGGCCATTAT
CGCCGGCATGGCGGCCGACGCGCTGGGCTACGTCTTGCTGGCGTTCGCGACGCGAGGCTGGATGGCCTTC
CCCATTATGATTCTTCTCGCTTCCGGCGGCATCGGGATGCCCGCGTTGCAGGCCATGCTGTCCAGGCAGG
TAGATGACGACCATCAGGGACAGCTTCAAGGATCGCTCGCGGCTCTTACCAGCCAGCAAAAGGCCAGGAA
CCGTAAAAAGGCCGCGTTGCTGGCGTTTTTCCATAGGCTCCGCCCCCCTGACGAGCATCACAAAAATCGA
CGCTCAAGTCAGAGGTGGCGAAACCCGACAGGACTATAAAGATACCAGGCGTTTCCCCCTGGAAGCTCCC
TCGTGCGCTCTCCTGTTCCGACCCTGCCGCTTACCGGATACCTGTCCGCCTTTCTCCCTTCGGGAAGCGT
GGCGCTTTCTCAATGCTCACGCTGTAGGTATCTCAGTTCGGTGTAGGTCGTTCGCTCCAAGCTGGGCTGT
GTGCACGAACCCCCCGTTCAGCCCGACCGCTGCGCCTTATCCGGTAACTATCGTCTTGAGTCCAACCCGG
TAAGACACGACTTATCGCCACTGGCAGCAGCCACTGGTAACAGGATTAGCAGAGCGAGGTATGTAGGCGG
TGCTACAGAGTTCTTGAAGTGGTGGCCTAACTACGGCTACACTAGAAGGACAGTATTTGGTATCTGCGCT
CTGCTGAAGCCAGTTACCTTCGGAAAAAGAGTTGGTAGCTCTTGATCCGGCAAACAAACCACCGCTGGTA
GCGGTGGTTTTTTTGTTTGCAAGCAGCAGATTACGCGCAGAAAAAAAGGATCTCAAGAAGATCCTTTGAT
CTTTTCTACGGGGTCTGACGCTCAGTGGAACGAAAACTCACGTTAAGGGATTTTGGTCATGAGATTATCA
AAAAGGATCTTCACCTAGATCCTTTTAAATTAAAAATGAAGTTTTAAATCAATCTAAAGTATATATGAGT
AAACTTGGTCTGACAGTTACCAATGCTTAATCAGTGAGGCACCTATCTCAGCGATCTGTCTATTTCGTTC
ATCCATAGTTGCCTGACTCCCCGTCGTGTAGATAACTACGATACGGGAGGGCTTACCATCTGGCCCCAGT
GCTGCAATGATACCGCGAGACCCACGCTCACCGGCTCCAGATTTATCAGCAATAAACCAGCCAGCCGGAA
GGGCCGAGCGCAGAAGTGGTCCTGCAACTTTATCCGCCTCCATCCAGTCTATTAATTGTTGCCGGGAAGC
TAGAGTAAGTAGTTCGCCAGTTAATAGTTTGCGCAACGTTGTTGCCATTGCTGCAGGCATCGTGGTGTCA
CGCTCGTCGTTTGGTATGGCTTCATTCAGCTCCGGTTCCCAACGATCAAGGCGAGTTACATGATCCCCCA
TGTTGTGCAAAAAAGCGGTTAGCTCCTTCGGTCCTCCGATCGTTGTCAGAAGTAAGTTGGCCGCAGTGTT
ATCACTCATGGTTATGGCAGCACTGCATAATTCTCTTACTGTCATGCCATCCGTAAGATGCTTTTCTGTG
ACTGGTGAGTACTCAACCAAGTCATTCTGAGAATAGTGTATGCGGCGACCGAGTTGCTCTTGCCCGGCGT
CAACACGGGATAATACCGCGCCACATAGCAGAACTTTAAAAGTGCTCATCATTGGAAAACGTTCTTCGGG
GCGAAAACTCTCAAGGATCTTACCGCTGTTGAGATCCAGTTCGATGTAACCCACTCGTGCACCCAACTGA
TCTTCAGCATCTTTTACTTTCACCAGCGTTTCTGGGTGAGCAAAAACAGGAAGGCAAAATGCCGCAAAAA
AGGGAATAAGGGCGACACGGAAATGTTGAATACTCATACTCTTCCTTTTTCAATATTATTGAAGCATTTA
TCAGGGTTATTGTCTCATGAGCGGATACATATTTGAATGTATTTAGAAAAATAAACAAATAGGGGTTCCG
CGCACATTTCCCCGAAAAGTGCCACCTGACGTCTAAGAAACCATTATTATCATGACATTAACCTATAAAA
ATAGGCGTATCACGAGGCCCTTTCGT
